Addgene plasmid #166438: pGEX-6P-1 Toxoplasma gondii CBS-pair domain
Purpose: Express pGEX-6P-1 Toxoplasma gondii CBS-pair domain
Depositing lab: Kalle Gehring. Depositing organization: McGill University. Publication: Burst kinetics and CNNM binding are evolutionarily conserved properties of phosphatases of regenerating liver. Fakih R, Goldstein RH, Kozlov G, Gehring K. J Biol Chem. 2023 Apr;299(4):103055. doi: 10.1016/j.jbc.2023.103055. Epub 2023 Feb 22. PubMed 36822330.
Backbone
  Vector backbone: pGEX-6P-1
  Backbone manufacturer: Amersham-Pharmacia
  Backbone size w/o insert (bp): 4984
  Total vector size (bp): 5431
  Vector type: Bacterial Expression
Growth in bacteria
  Bacterial resistance: Ampicillin, 100 μg/mL
  Growth temperature: 37°C
  Growth strain: DH5alpha
  Copy number: High Copy
Gene/Insert
  Gene/Insert name: Toxoplasma gondii CBS-pair domain
  Species: Toxoplasma gondii
  Insert size (bp): 447
  Promoter: Tac, LacI, Amp
  Tag / fusion protein: GST (N terminal on backbone)
  Cloning method: Restriction Enzyme; 5′ cloning site BamHI (not destroyed); 3′ cloning site XhoI (not destroyed)
  Sequencing primers: 5′ pGEX Fwd; 3′ pGEX Rev
Terms and licenses: Academic/Nonprofit Terms; Industry Terms: Not Available to Industry
How to cite: pGEX-6P-1 Toxoplasma gondii CBS-pair domain was a gift from Kalle Gehring (Addgene plasmid # 166438 ; http://n2t.net/addgene:166438 ; RRID:Addgene_166438)
