[The description below was written by a language model from this plasmid's Addgene catalogue record and pLannotate feature annotations shown in this document.]
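Description:
pGEX-6P-1 Toxoplasma gondii CBS-pair domain is a 5,431 bp bacterial expression plasmid built on the pGEX-6P-1 backbone, designed to produce a Toxoplasma gondii CBS-pair domain as a glutathione S-transferase fusion in E. coli. It replicates from a high-copy ColE1/pMB1-type origin and is selected with ampicillin through the bla (β-lactamase) gene driven by its own promoter. The annotation also picks up backbone remnants typical of this vector family: short rop and bom fragments, a small yciV fragment, and a lac promoter/operator/lacZα segment downstream of lacI. None of these contribute to expression of the insert.

The expression cassette consists of the strong hybrid tac promoter followed by a lac operator, then the Schistosoma japonicum GST open reading frame. The 447 bp insert was cloned between the BamHI and XhoI sites, both retained, so that GST sits at the N terminus of the fusion. The feature table does not annotate the insert itself, but the unannotated stretch immediately after GST corresponds to its expected location. The plasmid carries lacI under the lacIq promoter, so it supplies abundant lac repressor that keeps the tac promoter off until IPTG is added. This allows inducible expression without relying on the host's repressor level. GST allows affinity capture of the fusion on glutathione resin, and the pGEX-6P series generally places a protease cleavage site between GST and the cloning site for tag removal, although that site is not annotated here. The associated publication concerns the conserved binding of phosphatases of regenerating liver to CNNM proteins, which suggests the recombinant domain was made for biochemical or structural binding studies.
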