Features (pLannotate 1.2.2; 16 found; start..end, strand, type, name):
      6..107     -  CDS            yciV (fragment): RNAAM_ECOLI - Also known as trpH From Escherichia coli (strain K12).
    183..211     +  promoter       tac promoter: strong E. coli promoter; hybrid between the trp and lac UV5 promoters
    219..235     +  protein_bind   lac operator: The lac repressor binds to the lac operator to inhibit transcription in E. coli. This inhibition can be relieved by adding lactose or isopropyl-β-D-thiogalactopyranoside (IPTG). lac repressor encoded by lacI
    258..911     +  CDS            GST26_SCHJA: Experimental evidence at protein level: Swiss-Prot protein existence level 1. GST isoenzymes appear to play a central role in the parasite detoxification system. Other functions are also suspected including a role in increasing the solubility of haematin in the parasite gut. From Schistosoma japonicum (Blood fluke).
   1448..1487    +  CDS            rop (fragment): Rop protein, which maintains plasmids at low copy number; rop
   1589..1629    +  misc_feature   bom (fragment): basis of mobility region from pBR322
   1734..1838    +  promoter       AmpR promoter: bla
   1839..2699    +  CDS            AmpR: β-lactamase; bla; confers resistance to ampicillin, carbenicillin, and related antibiotics
   2870..3458    +  rep_origin     ori: high-copy-number ColE1/pMB1/pBR322/pUC origin of replication
   3644..3695    -  misc_feature   bom (fragment): basis of mobility region from pBR322
   3702..3779    +  promoter       lacIq promoter: lacI (mutant); In the lacIq allele, a single base change in the promoter boosts expression of the lacI gene about 10-fold.
   3780..4862    +  CDS            lacI: lac repressor; lacI; The lac repressor binds to the lac operator to inhibit transcription in E. coli. This inhibition can be relieved by adding lactose or isopropyl-β-D-thiogalactopyranoside (IPTG).
   4875..4896    +  protein_bind   CAP binding site: CAP binding activates transcription in the presence of cAMP. E. coli catabolite activator protein
   4911..4941    +  promoter       lac promoter: promoter for the E. coli lac operon
   4949..4965    +  protein_bind   lac operator: The lac repressor binds to the lac operator to inhibit transcription in E. coli. This inhibition can be relieved by adding lactose or isopropyl-β-D-thiogalactopyranoside (IPTG). lac repressor encoded by lacI
   4985..5158    +  CDS            lacZα: LacZα fragment of β-galactosidase; lacZ fragment
>Addgene plasmid #166438 | pGEX-6P-1 Toxoplasma gondii CBS-pair domain | addgene full sequence | sequence record 329454 | Addgene NGS Result
ACGTTATCGACTGCACGGTGCACCAATGCTTCTGGCGTCAGGCAGCCATCGGAAGCTGTGGTATGGCTGT
GCAGGTCGTAAATCACTGCATAATTCGTGTCGCTCAAGGCGCACTCCCGTTCTGGATAATGTTTTTTGCG
CCGACATCATAACGGTTCTGGCAAATATTCTGAAATGAGCTGTTGACAATTAATCATCGGCTCGTATAAT
GTGTGGAATTGTGAGCGGATAACAATTTCACACAGGAAACAGTATTCATGTCCCCTATACTAGGTTATTG
GAAAATTAAGGGCCTTGTGCAACCCACTCGACTTCTTTTGGAATATCTTGAAGAAAAATATGAAGAGCAT
TTGTATGAGCGCGATGAAGGTGATAAATGGCGAAACAAAAAGTTTGAATTGGGTTTGGAGTTTCCCAATC
TTCCTTATTATATTGATGGTGATGTTAAATTAACACAGTCTATGGCCATCATACGTTATATAGCTGACAA
GCACAACATGTTGGGTGGTTGTCCAAAAGAGCGTGCAGAGATTTCAATGCTTGAAGGAGCGGTTTTGGAT
ATTAGATACGGTGTTTCGAGAATTGCATATAGTAAAGACTTTGAAACTCTCAAAGTTGATTTTCTTAGCA
AGCTACCTGAAATGCTGAAAATGTTCGAAGATCGTTTATGTCATAAAACATATTTAAATGGTGATCATGT
AACCCATCCTGACTTCATGTTGTATGACGCTCTTGATGTTGTTTTATACATGGACCCAATGTGCCTGGAT
GCGTTCCCAAAATTAGTTTGTTTTAAAAAACGTATTGAAGCTATCCCACAAATTGATAAGTACTTGAAAT
CCAGCAAGTATATAGCATGGCCTTTGCAGGGCTGGCAAGCCACGTTTGGTGGTGGCGACCATCCTCCAAA
ATCGGATCTGGAAGTTCTGTTCCAGGGGCCCCTGGGATCCGCACGTATCCTGAAAGGTGGTCTGGAATTT
GCTTTCACCCGTGCTGAAGAAGTTATGACCCCGATGGACGAAGTTTACGGTATCGACGTTGACTCTAAAC
TGAACTACGACGTTCTGTCTGAAGTTCTGTCTAGCGGTTTCTCTCGTATCCCGGTTTTCGACCGTTCTAA
CTCTCAGTGCATCGTTGGTCTGCTGTTCGTTAAAGACCTGATCCTGGTTGACTGCCACGCTGAAGTTGAA
GTTCGTAAACTGCTGCAGTTCTTCGGTCGTGGTCTGTACGCGGTTGACGACGACACCCCGCTGCTGGAAC
TGCTGAAAACCTTCAAACAGGGTCACACCCACCTGGCGGTTGTTCGTCGTGTTTCTGACGACGGTGAAGG
TGACCCGTTCTACATCCACGTTGGTATCATCACCCTGGAAGATGTTATGGAAGAAATCCTGCAGGACGAA
ATCAACGACGAATAACTCGAGCGGCCGCATCGTGACTGACTGACGATCTGCCTCGCGCGTTTCGGTGATG
ACGGTGAAAACCTCTGACACATGCAGCTCCCGGAGACGGTCACAGCTTGTCTGTAAGCGGATGCCGGGAG
CAGACAAGCCCGTCAGGGCGCGTCAGCGGGTGTTGGCGGGTGTCGGGGCGCAGCCATGACCCAGTCACGT
AGCGATAGCGGAGTGTATAATTCTTGAAGACGAAAGGGCCTCGTGATACGCCTATTTTTATAGGTTAATG
TCATGATAATAATGGTTTCTTAGACGTCAGGTGGCACTTTTCGGGGAAATGTGCGCGGAACCCCTATTTG
TTTATTTTTCTAAATACATTCAAATATGTATCCGCTCATGAGACAATAACCCTGATAAATGCTTCAATAA
TATTGAAAAAGGAAGAGTATGAGTATTCAACATTTCCGTGTCGCCCTTATTCCCTTTTTTGCGGCATTTT
GCCTTCCTGTTTTTGCTCACCCAGAAACGCTGGTGAAAGTAAAAGATGCTGAAGATCAGTTGGGTGCACG
AGTGGGTTACATCGAACTGGATCTCAACAGCGGTAAGATCCTTGAGAGTTTTCGCCCCGAAGAACGTTTT
CCAATGATGAGCACTTTTAAAGTTCTGCTATGTGGCGCGGTATTATCCCGTGTTGACGCCGGGCAAGAGC
AACTCGGTCGCCGCATACACTATTCTCAGAATGACTTGGTTGAGTACTCACCAGTCACAGAAAAGCATCT
TACGGATGGCATGACAGTAAGAGAATTATGCAGTGCTGCCATAACCATGAGTGATAACACTGCGGCCAAC
TTACTTCTGACAACGATCGGAGGACCGAAGGAGCTAACCGCTTTTTTGCACAACATGGGGGATCATGTAA
CTCGCCTTGATCGTTGGGAACCGGAGCTGAATGAAGCCATACCAAACGACGAGCGTGACACCACGATGCC
TGCAGCAATGGCAACAACGTTGCGCAAACTATTAACTGGCGAACTACTTACTCTAGCTTCCCGGCAACAA
TTAATAGACTGGATGGAGGCGGATAAAGTTGCAGGACCACTTCTGCGCTCGGCCCTTCCGGCTGGCTGGT
TTATTGCTGATAAATCTGGAGCCGGTGAGCGTGGGTCTCGCGGTATCATTGCAGCACTGGGGCCAGATGG
TAAGCCCTCCCGTATCGTAGTTATCTACACGACGGGGAGTCAGGCAACTATGGATGAACGAAATAGACAG
ATCGCTGAGATAGGTGCCTCACTGATTAAGCATTGGTAACTGTCAGACCAAGTTTACTCATATATACTTT
AGATTGATTTAAAACTTCATTTTTAATTTAAAAGGATCTAGGTGAAGATCCTTTTTGATAATCTCATGAC
CAAAATCCCTTAACGTGAGTTTTCGTTCCACTGAGCGTCAGACCCCGTAGAAAAGATCAAAGGATCTTCT
TGAGATCCTTTTTTTCTGCGCGTAATCTGCTGCTTGCAAACAAAAAAACCACCGCTACCAGCGGTGGTTT
GTTTGCCGGATCAAGAGCTACCAACTCTTTTTCCGAAGGTAACTGGCTTCAGCAGAGCGCAGATACCAAA
TACTGTCCTTCTAGTGTAGCCGTAGTTAGGCCACCACTTCAAGAACTCTGTAGCACCGCCTACATACCTC
GCTCTGCTAATCCTGTTACCAGTGGCTGCTGCCAGTGGCGATAAGTCGTGTCTTACCGGGTTGGACTCAA
GACGATAGTTACCGGATAAGGCGCAGCGGTCGGGCTGAACGGGGGGTTCGTGCACACAGCCCAGCTTGGA
GCGAACGACCTACACCGAACTGAGATACCTACAGCGTGAGCTATGAGAAAGCGCCACGCTTCCCGAAGGG
AGAAAGGCGGACAGGTATCCGGTAAGCGGCAGGGTCGGAACAGGAGAGCGCACGAGGGAGCTTCCAGGGG
GAAACGCCTGGTATCTTTATAGTCCTGTCGGGTTTCGCCACCTCTGACTTGAGCGTCGATTTTTGTGATG
CTCGTCAGGGGGGCGGAGCCTATGGAAAAACGCCAGCAACGCGGCCTTTTTACGGTTCCTGGCCTTTTGC
TGGCCTTTTGCTCACATGTTCTTTCCTGCGTTATCCCCTGATTCTGTGGATAACCGTATTACCGCCTTTG
AGTGAGCTGATACCGCTCGCCGCAGCCGAACGACCGAGCGCAGCGAGTCAGTGAGCGAGGAAGCGGAAGA
GCGCCTGATGCGGTATTTTCTCCTTACGCATCTGTGCGGTATTTCACACCGCATAAATTCCGACACCATC
GAATGGTGCAAAACCTTTCGCGGTATGGCATGATAGCGCCCGGAAGAGAGTCAATTCAGGGTGGTGAATG
TGAAACCAGTAACGTTATACGATGTCGCAGAGTATGCCGGTGTCTCTTATCAGACCGTTTCCCGCGTGGT
GAACCAGGCCAGCCACGTTTCTGCGAAAACGCGGGAAAAAGTGGAAGCGGCGATGGCGGAGCTGAATTAC
ATTCCCAACCGCGTGGCACAACAACTGGCGGGCAAACAGTCGTTGCTGATTGGCGTTGCCACCTCCAGTC
TGGCCCTGCACGCGCCGTCGCAAATTGTCGCGGCGATTAAATCTCGCGCCGATCAACTGGGTGCCAGCGT
GGTGGTGTCGATGGTAGAACGAAGCGGCGTCGAAGCCTGTAAAGCGGCGGTGCACAATCTTCTCGCGCAA
CGCGTCAGTGGGCTGATCATTAACTATCCGCTGGATGACCAGGATGCCATTGCTGTGGAAGCTGCCTGCA
CTAATGTTCCGGCGTTATTTCTTGATGTCTCTGACCAGACACCCATCAACAGTATTATTTTCTCCCATGA
AGACGGTACGCGACTGGGCGTGGAGCATCTGGTCGCATTGGGTCACCAGCAAATCGCGCTGTTAGCGGGC
CCATTAAGTTCTGTCTCGGCGCGTCTGCGTCTGGCTGGCTGGCATAAATATCTCACTCGCAATCAAATTC
AGCCGATAGCGGAACGGGAAGGCGACTGGAGTGCCATGTCCGGTTTTCAACAAACCATGCAAATGCTGAA
TGAGGGCATCGTTCCCACTGCGATGCTGGTTGCCAACGATCAGATGGCGCTGGGCGCAATGCGCGCCATT
ACCGAGTCCGGGCTGCGCGTTGGTGCGGATATCTCGGTAGTGGGATACGACGATACCGAAGACAGCTCAT
GTTATATCCCGCCGTTAACCACCATCAAACAGGATTTTCGCCTGCTGGGGCAAACCAGCGTGGACCGCTT
GCTGCAACTCTCTCAGGGCCAGGCGGTGAAGGGCAATCAGCTGTTGCCCGTCTCACTGGTGAAAAGAAAA
ACCACCCTGGCGCCCAATACGCAAACCGCCTCTCCCCGCGCGTTGGCCGATTCATTAATGCAGCTGGCAC
GACAGGTTTCCCGACTGGAAAGCGGGCAGTGAGCGCAACGCAATTAATGTGAGTTAGCTCACTCATTAGG
CACCCCAGGCTTTACACTTTATGCTTCCGGCTCGTATGTTGTGTGGAATTGTGAGCGGATAACAATTTCA
CACAGGAAACAGCTATGACCATGATTACGGATTCACTGGCCGTCGTTTTACAACGTCGTGACTGGGAAAA
CCCTGGCGTTACCCAACTTAATCGCCTTGCAGCACATCCCCCTTTCGCCAGCTGGCGTAATAGCGAAGAG
GCCCGCACCGATCGCCCTTCCCAACAGTTGCGCAGCCTGAATGGCGAATGGCGCTTTGCCTGGTTTCCGG
CACCAGAAGCGGTGCCGGAAAGCTGGCTGGAGTGCGATCTTCCTGAGGCCGATACTGTCGTCGTCCCCTC
AAACTGGCAGATGCACGGTTACGATGCGCCCATCTACACCAACGTAACCTATCCCATTACGGTCAATCCG
CCGTTTGTTCCCACGGAGAATCCGACGGGTTGTTACTCGCTCACATTTAATGTTGATGAAAGCTGGCTAC
AGGAAGGCCAGACGCGAATTATTTTTGATGGCGTTGGAATT
